>Addgene plasmid #126169 | pBbE19c-RFP | addgene full sequence | sequence record 247478 | Addgene NGS Result
GACGTCTTTACGGCTAGCTCAGTCCTAGGTACTATGCTAGCAGGTTTAATCGAATTCAAAAGATCTTTTA
AGAAGGAGATATACATATGGCGAGTAGCGAAGACGTTATCAAAGAGTTCATGCGTTTCAAAGTTCGTATG
GAAGGTTCCGTTAACGGTCACGAGTTCGAAATCGAAGGTGAAGGTGAAGGTCGTCCGTACGAAGGTACCC
AGACCGCTAAACTGAAAGTTACCAAAGGTGGTCCGCTGCCGTTCGCTTGGGACATCCTGTCCCCGCAGTT
CCAGTACGGTTCCAAAGCTTACGTTAAACACCCGGCTGACATCCCGGACTACCTGAAACTGTCCTTCCCG
GAAGGTTTCAAATGGGAACGTGTTATGAACTTCGAAGACGGTGGTGTTGTTACCGTTACCCAGGACTCCT
CCCTGCAAGACGGTGAGTTCATCTACAAAGTTAAACTGCGTGGTACCAACTTCCCGTCCGACGGTCCGGT
TATGCAGAAAAAAACCATGGGTTGGGAAGCTTCCACCGAACGTATGTACCCGGAAGACGGTGCTCTGAAA
GGTGAAATCAAAATGCGTCTGAAACTGAAAGACGGTGGTCACTACGACGCTGAAGTTAAAACCACCTACA
TGGCTAAAAAACCGGTTCAGCTGCCGGGTGCTTACAAAACCGACATCAAACTGGACATCACCTCCCACAA
CGAAGACTACACCATCGTTGAACAGTACGAACGTGCTGAAGGTCGTCACTCCACCGGTGCTTAAGGATCC
AAACTCGAGTAAGGATCTCCAGGCATCAAATAAAACGAAAGGCTCAGTCGAAAGACTGGGCCTTTCGTTT
TATCTGTTGTTTGTCGGTGAACGCTCTCTACTAGAGTCACACTGGCTCACCTTCGGGTGGGCCTTTCTGC
GTTTATACCTAGGGCGTTCGGCTGCGGCGAGCGGTATCAGCTCACTCAAAGGCGGTAATACGGTTATCCA
CAGAATCAGGGGATAACGCAGGAAAGAACATGTGAGCAAAAGGCCAGCAAAAGGCCAGGAACCGTAAAAA
GGCCGCGTTGCTGGCGTTTTTCCATAGGCTCCGCCCCCCTGACGAGCATCACAAAAATCGACGCTCAAGT
CAGAGGTGGCGAAACCCGACAGGACTATAAAGATACCAGGCGTTTCCCCCTGGAAGCTCCCTCGTGCGCT
CTCCTGTTCCGACCCTGCCGCTTACCGGATACCTGTCCGCCTTTCTCCCTTCGGGAAGCGTGGCGCTTTC
TCATAGCTCACGCTGTAGGTATCTCAGTTCGGTGTAGGTCGTTCGCTCCAAGCTGGGCTGTGTGCACGAA
CCCCCCGTTCAGCCCGACCGCTGCGCCTTATCCGGTAACTATCGTCTTGAGTCCAACCCGGTAAGACACG
ACTTATCGCCACTGGCAGCAGCCACTGGTAACAGGATTAGCAGAGCGAGGTATGTAGGCGGTGCTACAGA
GTTCTTGAAGTGGTGGCCTAACTACGGCTACACTAGAAGGACAGTATTTGGTATCTGCGCTCTGCTGAAG
CCAGTTACCTTCGGAAAAAGAGTTGGTAGCTCTTGATCCGGCAAACAAACCACCGCTGGTAGCGGTGGTT
TTTTTGTTTGCAAGCAGCAGATTACGCGCAGAAAAAAAGGATCTCAAGAAGATCCTTTGATCTTTTCTAC
GGGGTCTGACGCTCAGTGGAACGAAAACTCACGTTAAGGGATTTTGGTCATGACTAGTGCTTGGATTCTC
ACCAATAAAAAACGCCCGGCGGCAACCGAGCGTTCTGAACAAATCCAGATGGAGTTCTGAGGTCATTACT
GGATCTATCAACAGGAGTCCAAGCGAGCTCGATATCAAATTACGCCCCGCCCTGCCACTCATCGCAGTAC
TGTTGTAATTCATTAAGCATTCTGCCGACATGGAAGCCATCACAAACGGCATGATGAACCTGAATCGCCA
GCGGCATCAGCACCTTGTCGCCTTGCGTATAATATTTGCCCATGGTGAAAACGGGGGCGAAGAAGTTGTC
CATATTGGCCACGTTTAAATCAAAACTGGTGAAACTCACCCAGGGATTGGCTGAGACGAAAAACATATTC
TCAATAAACCCTTTAGGGAAATAGGCCAGGTTTTCACCGTAACACGCCACATCTTGCGAATATATGTGTA
GAAACTGCCGGAAATCGTCGTGGTATTCACTCCAGAGCGATGAAAACGTTTCAGTTTGCTCATGGAAAAC
GGTGTAACAAGGGTGAACACTATCCCATATCACCAGCTCACCGTCTTTCATTGCCATACGAAATTCCGGA
TGAGCATTCATCAGGCGGGCAAGAATGTGAATAAAGGCCGGATAAAACTTGTGCTTATTTTTCTTTACGG
TCTTTAAAAAGGCCGTAATATCCAGCTGAACGGTCTGGTTATAGGTACATTGAGCAACTGACTGAAATGC
CTCAAAATGTTCTTTACGATGCCATTGGGATATATCAACGGTGGTATATCCAGTGATTTTTTTCTCCATT
TTAGCTTCCTTAGCTCCTGAAAATCTCGATAACTCAAAAAATACGCCCGGTAGTGATCTTATTTCATTAT
GGTGAAAGTTGGAACCTCTTACGTGCCGATCAACGTCTCATTTTCGCCAGATATC
Features (pLannotate 1.2.2; 8 found; start..end, strand, type, name):
     13..31      +  promoter       J23119(SpeI) promoter (fragment): bacterial promoter (Registry of Standard Biological Parts BBa J23119) modified to end with an SpeI site
     87..764     +  CDS            mRFP1: monomeric derivative of DsRed (Campbell et al., 2002)
    797..868     +  terminator     rrnB T1 terminator: transcription terminator T1 from the E. coli rrnB gene
    884..911     +  terminator     T7Te terminator: phage T7 early transcription terminator
   1069..1657    -  rep_origin     ori: high-copy-number ColE1/pMB1/pBR322/pUC origin of replication
   1745..1839    -  terminator     lambda t0 terminator: transcription terminator from phage lambda
   1863..2519    -  CDS            cat: CAT_ECOLX - Experimental evidence at protein level: Swiss-Prot protein existence level 1. This enzyme is an effector of chloramphenicol resistance in bacteria. From Escherichia coli. This protein is used as a marker in many commonly used cloning vectors, such as pACYC184.
   2520..2622    -  promoter       cat promoter: promoter of the E. coli cat gene encoding chloramphenicol acetyltransferase
