[The description below was written by a language model from this plasmid's Addgene catalogue record and pLannotate feature annotations shown in this document.]
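Description:
pBbE19c-RFP is a small bacterial expression plasmid from the BglBrick-compatible pBb vector series, built for constitutive gene expression in Escherichia coli and aimed at synthetic biology work. It replicates from a high-copy ColE1/pMB1-type origin and is selected with chloramphenicol. Resistance comes from a chloramphenicol acetyltransferase (cat) gene driven by its own promoter and followed by the phage lambda t0 terminator. This marker cassette and the origin lie on the opposite strand to the expression cassette. The sequenced record is 2,645 nt. That is somewhat less than the sum of the listed backbone (2,181 bp) and insert (678 bp) sizes, a difference the record does not explain.

The payload is a 678 bp synthetic RFP coding sequence, annotated as mRFP1, the monomeric derivative of DsRed. According to the catalogue entry it is expressed from the J23105 promoter, a member of the Anderson family of constitutive sigma-70 promoters from the Registry of Standard Biological Parts. The automated annotation instead reports a short fragment matching J23119. This is most likely because the members of that family share much of their sequence, so the depositor's designation should be taken as the promoter identity. Downstream of the reporter, the rrnB T1 and phage T7Te terminators act in tandem to stop transcription and insulate the rest of the plasmid. No repressor gene or inducible control element is annotated, consistent with constitutive expression.

The red fluorescent reporter gives a simple readout of expression strength from this promoter, origin and marker combination. Under the BglBrick standard it can also be exchanged for a gene of interest. The associated publication concerns a tool for selecting and predicting the behaviour of E. coli expression vectors, which suggests the plasmid belongs to a characterised vector set. The depositor notes that it was assembled by In-Fusion cloning.
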