Addgene plasmid #126169: pBbE19c-RFP
Purpose: Constitutive expression vector for Escherichia coli. BglBrick compatible.
Depositing lab: Nigel Scrutton. Depositing organization: University of Manchester. Publication: SelProm: A Queryable and Predictive Expression Vector Selection Tool for Escherichia coli. Jervis AJ, Carbonell P, Taylor S, Sung R, Dunstan MS, Robinson CJ, Breitling R, Takano E, Scrutton NS. ACS Synth Biol. 2019 Mar 18. doi: 10.1021/acssynbio.8b00399. PubMed 30870592.
Backbone
  Vector backbone: pBb
  Backbone size w/o insert (bp): 2181
  Vector type: Bacterial Expression, Synthetic Biology
Growth in bacteria
  Bacterial resistance: Chloramphenicol, 25 μg/mL
  Growth temperature: 37°C
  Growth strain: DH5alpha
  Copy number: High Copy
Gene/Insert
  Gene/Insert name: RFP
  Species: Synthetic
  Insert size (bp): 678
  Promoter: J23105
  Cloning method: Unknown
  Sequencing primers: 5′ GGTAGTGATCTTATTTCATTATGGTG
Terms and licenses: Academic/Nonprofit Terms; Industry Terms: Not Available to Industry
Depositor comments: Cloning method was In-Fusion.
How to cite: pBbE19c-RFP was a gift from Nigel Scrutton (Addgene plasmid # 126169 ; http://n2t.net/addgene:126169 ; RRID:Addgene_126169)
